Addgene plasmid #59555: pET28-ceRab21(1-209)
Purpose: makes 6x Fusion of Full length ceRab35
Depositing lab: David Lambright. Depositing organization: University of Massachusetts, Worcester. Publication: TBC-2 regulates RAB-5/RAB-7-mediated endosomal trafficking in Caenorhabditis elegans. Chotard L, Mishra AK, Sylvain MA, Tuck S, Lambright DG, Rocheleau CE. Mol Biol Cell. 2010 Jul 1;21(13):2285-96. doi: 10.1091/mbc.E09-11-0947. Epub 2010 May 12. PubMed 20462958.
Backbone
  Vector backbone: pET28
Growth in bacteria
  Bacterial resistance: Ampicillin, 100 μg/mL
  Growth temperature: 37°C
  Growth strain: DH5alpha
  Copy number: Unknown
Gene/Insert
  Gene/Insert name: 1-209
  Species: C. elegans (nematode)
  Tag / fusion protein: 6x His (N terminal on backbone)
Resource information
  A portion of this plasmid was derived from a plasmid made by: Christian Rocheleau McGill University
Terms and licenses: Academic/Nonprofit Terms; Industry Terms: Not Available to Industry
How to cite: pET28-ceRab21(1-209) was a gift from David Lambright (Addgene plasmid # 59555 ; http://n2t.net/addgene:59555 ; RRID:Addgene_59555)
