[The description below was written by a language model from this plasmid's Addgene catalogue record.]
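Description:
pET28-ceRab21(1-209) is a bacterial expression plasmid built on the pET28 backbone, carrying a Caenorhabditis elegans Rab GTPase coding region spanning residues 1-209, fused to an N-terminal 6x His tag supplied by the backbone. The plasmid name identifies the insert as ceRab21, and the insert field gives only the residue range "1-209". The purpose line, however, describes a 6x His fusion of full-length ceRab35. The record therefore contradicts itself about which Rab protein is encoded and does not resolve the point, so users should confirm the insert identity by sequencing.

pET-series vectors generally drive expression from a T7 promoter under lac operator control in E. coli strains that supply T7 RNA polymerase. No feature table is provided here, so the promoter, origin of replication and other elements of this particular plasmid are not stated in the record. The listed selection is ampicillin, which is unusual because standard pET28 vectors carry kanamycin resistance. This suggests either a modified backbone or a catalogue discrepancy. The plasmid is propagated in a DH5alpha cloning strain, and its copy number is listed as unknown.

The His tag allows purification of the recombinant protein by immobilized metal affinity chromatography. The associated study concerns TBC-2 regulation of RAB-5/RAB-7-mediated endosomal trafficking in C. elegans. A plausible use is therefore production of purified Rab protein for in vitro biochemical assays, such as testing Rab GTPases as substrates of a GTPase-activating protein, although the record does not say so explicitly. Part of the plasmid was derived from material made in another laboratory.
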