>Addgene plasmid #59555 | pET28-ceRab21(1-209) | addgene partial sequence | sequence record 95291 | T7 5'-TAATACGACTCACTATAGGG-3'
TTTTGTTTACTTTAAGAAGGAGATATACCATGGGCCATCATCCTCATCATCATGGATCCATGGCGGGAAC
TCGGGATTACGATCATTTGTTCAAATTGCTGATTATTGGAGATTCGGGTGTCGGAAAGAGCAGCTTGTTG
CTCCGTTTTGCAGATAACACCTTCTCTGAAAACTACATTACCACAATCGGCGTCGACTTTAAAATTCGTA
CAATGGATATTAATGGACAACGTGTCAAACTTCAGATTTGGGATACTGCCGGGCAAGAGAGATTCCGTAC
AATTACATCGACTTACTACCGCGGAACACACGGAGTCGTTGTCGTCTATGACGTCACAAATGGAGAATCT
TTCGGAAATGTGAAACGGTGGTTGCAGGAGATTGAGAATAATTGTGATTCGGTTCAGAAGGTTCTTGTCG
GCAATAAATGCGAAGAAAACGAGCGTCGAGTGGTTTTGGAGAGTGATGCACGTAATTATGCTCAATCGAT
GAATATCTCGTTTTTTGAGACTTCTGCCAAAGAGGACAAGAATGTCGAACCGATGTTCACATGCATCACG
AGCCTCGTTCTGACCGCCAAACTCGCAAATCCCCAGTCGGCTTCAAAGGATCAGAGCCGCACGGGCGGTG
TATCTCTCAAGGACAATTCAGGAAGCACCAATCAGAAAAAGAAGTGCAAATGTGGATAATAAGTGACTCG
ACAGATCCGGCTGCTAACAAAGCCCGAAAGGAAGCTGAGTTGGCTGCTGCCACCGCTGAGCAATAACTAG
CATAACCCCTT
