>Addgene plasmid #59555 | pET28-ceRab21(1-209) | addgene partial sequence | sequence record 95293 | T7term 5'-GCTAGTTATTGCTCAGCGG-3'
GCAGCCGGATCTGTCGAGTCACTTATTATCCACATTTGCACTTTTTCTGATTGGTGCTTCCTGAATTGTC
CTTGAGAGATACACCGCCCGTGCGGCTCTGATCCTTTGAAGCCGACTGGGGATTTGCGAGTTTGGCGGTC
AGAACGAGGCTCGTGATGCATGTGAACATCGGTTCGACATTCTTGTCCTCTTTGGCAGAAGTCTCAAAAA
ACGAGATATTCATCGATTGAGCATAATTACGTGCATCACTCTCCAAAACCACTCGACGCTCGTTTTCTTC
GCATTTATTGCCGACAAGAACCTTCTGAACCGAATCACAATTATTCTCAATCTCCTGCAACCACCGTTTC
ACATTTCCGAAAGATTCTCCATTTGTGACGTCATAGACGACAACGACTCCGTGTGTTCCGCGGTAGTAAG
TCGATGTAATTGTACGGAATCTCTCTTGCCCGGCAGTATCCCAAATCTGAAGTTTGACACGTTGTCCATT
AATATCCATTGTACGAATTTTAAAGTCGACGCCGATTGTGGTAATGTAGTTTTCAGAGAAGGTGTTATCT
GCAAAACGGAGCAACAAGCTGCTCTTTCCGACACCCGAATCTCCAATAATCAGCAATTTGAACAAATGAT
CGTAATCCCGAGTTCCCGCCAGGGATCCATGATGATGATGATGATGGCCCATGGTATATCTCCTTCTTAA
AGTTAAACAAAATTATTTTCTAGAGGGG
