>Addgene plasmid #59555 | pET28-ceRab21(1-209) | addgene partial sequence | sequence record 95294 | pGEX3 5'-CCGGGAGCTGCATGTGTCAGAGG-3'
GATTCATCCGCGATCCAGCATCGTTGAGTTTCTCCAGAAGCGTTAATGTCTGGCTTCTGATAAAGCGGGC
CATGTTAAGGGCGGTTTTTTCCTGTTTGGTCACTGATGCCTCCGTGTAAGGGGGATTTCTGTTCATGGGG
GTAATGATACCGATGAAACGAGAGAGGATGCTCACGATACGGGTTACTGATGATGAACATGCCCGGTTAC
TGGAACGTTGTGAGGGTAAACAACTGGCGGTATGGATGCGGCGGGACCAGAGAAAAATCACTCAGGGTCA
ATGCCAGCGCTTCGTTAATACAGATGTAGGTGTTCCACAGGGTAGCCAGCAGCATCCTGCGATGCAGATC
CGGAACATAATGGTGCAGGGCGCTGACTTCCGCGTTTCCAGACTTTACGAAACACGGAAACCGAAGACCA
TTCATGTTGTTGCTCAGGTCGCAGACGTTTTGCAGCAGCAGTCGCTTCACGTTCGCTCGCGTATCGGTGA
TTCATTCTGCTAACCAGTAAGGCAACCCCGCCAGCCTAGCCGGGTCCTCAACGACAGGAGCACGATCATG
CGCACCCGTGGCCAGGACCCAACGCTGCCCGAGATGCGCCGCGTGCGGCTGCTGGAGATGGCGGACGCGA
TGGATATGTTCTGC
