>Addgene plasmid #59555 | pET28-ceRab21(1-209) | addgene partial sequence | sequence record 95295 | pGEX3 5'-CCGGGAGCTGCATGTGTCAGAGG-3'
GATTCATCCGCGTCCAGCTCGTTGAGTTTCTCCAGAAGCGTTAATGTCTGGCTTCTGATAAAGCGGGCCA
TGTTAAGGGCGGTTTTTTCCTGTTTGGTCACTGATGCCTCCGTGTAAGGGGGATTTCTGTTCATGGGGGT
AATGATACCGATGAAACGAGAGAGGATGCTCACGATACGGGTTACTGATGATGAACATGCCCGGTTACTG
GAACGTTGTGAGGGTAAACAACTGGCGGTATGGATGCGGCGGGACCAGAGAAAAATCACTCAGGGTCAAT
GCCAGCGCTTCGTTAATACAGATGTAGGTGTTCCACAGGGTAGCCAGCAGCATCCTGCGATGCAGATCCG
GAACATAATGGTGCAGGGCGCTGACTTCCGCGTTTCCAGACTTTACGAAACACGGAAACCGAAGACCATT
CATGTTGTTGCTCAGGTCGCAGACGTTTTGCAGCAGCAGTCGCTTCACGTTCGCTCGCGTATCGGTGATT
CATTCTGCTAACCAGTAAGGCAACCCCGCCAGCCTAGCCGGGTCCTCAACGACAGGAGCACGATCATGCG
CACCCGTGGCCAGGACCCAACGCTGCCCGAGATGCGCCGCGTGCGGCTGCTGGAGATGGCGGACGCGATG
GATATGTTCTGC
